Addgene plasmid #68507: MSP3.3-bio
Purpose: Expresses full-length P. vivax MSP3.3 (MSP3beta) ectodomain in mammalian cells. C-terminal rat Cd4d3+4 tag, biotinylation sequence
Depositing lab: Julian Rayner & Gavin Wright. Depositing organization: Wellcome Sanger Institute. Publication: A Library of Plasmodium vivax Recombinant Merozoite Proteins Reveals New Vaccine Candidates and Protein-Protein Interactions. Hostetler JB, Sharma S, Bartholdson SJ, Wright GJ, Fairhurst RM, Rayner JC. PLoS Negl Trop Dis. 2015 Dec 23;9(12):e0004264. doi: 10.1371/journal.pntd.0004264. eCollection 2015 Dec. PubMed 26701602.
Backbone
  Vector backbone: pTT3
  Backbone manufacturer: Yves Durocher, NRC
  Backbone size w/o insert (bp): 6654
  Vector type: Mammalian Expression
Growth in bacteria
  Bacterial resistance: Ampicillin, 100 μg/mL
  Growth temperature: 37°C
  Growth strain: DH5alpha
  Copy number: High Copy
Gene/Insert
  Gene/Insert name: MSP3.3 (alt names: MSP3beta; PVX_097680)
  Mutation: All NXT/S sites mutated to NXA, where X is any amino acid except Proline
  Promoter: CMV
  Tag / fusion protein: rat CD4 d3+4, enzymatic biotinylation sequence (C terminal on backbone)
  Cloning method: Restriction Enzyme; 5′ cloning site NotI (not destroyed); 3′ cloning site AscI (not destroyed)
  Sequencing primers: 5′ pMT2-F; 3′ rb_glob_PA_term-R
Terms and licenses: Academic/Nonprofit Terms; Industry Terms: Not Available to Industry
How to cite: MSP3.3-bio was a gift from Julian Rayner & Gavin Wright (Addgene plasmid # 68507 ; http://n2t.net/addgene:68507 ; RRID:Addgene_68507)
