[The description below was written by a language model from this plasmid's Addgene catalogue record and pLannotate feature annotations shown in this document.]
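Description:
MSP3.3-bio is a mammalian expression plasmid built on the pTT3 backbone for producing a secreted, recombinant form of the Plasmodium vivax merozoite surface protein MSP3.3 (also called MSP3beta, PVX_097680). It is propagated in E. coli as a high-copy plasmid through a ColE1/pUC-type origin and selected with ampicillin via the β-lactamase gene. It also carries an Epstein-Barr virus oriP fragment, an element that supports episomal maintenance in cells supplying EBNA1. Short lac and tet promoter remnants near the end of the annotated sequence appear to be backbone leftovers rather than functional parts of the design.

Expression is driven by the human CMV immediate-early enhancer and promoter. These are followed by adenovirus-derived leader and splice elements and a chimeric intron fragment, which generally enhance transcript processing and yield. The short "PTP" hit on the opposite strand in this region is most likely an annotation artefact of those adenoviral sequences. A mouse immunoglobulin heavy chain signal sequence fragment precedes the insert, consistent with directing the protein into the secretory pathway.

The full-length MSP3.3 ectodomain is cloned between retained NotI and AscI sites and corresponds to the unannotated stretch of the feature table. All NXT/S sequons have been changed to NXA, which removes potential N-linked glycosylation sites. The ectodomain is fused at its C terminus to rat CD4 domains 3 and 4 and an enzymatic biotinylation sequence, and the transcript ends at a rabbit β-globin polyadenylation signal. The biotinylation sequence is not separately annotated in the table.

The plasmid belongs to a library of P. vivax merozoite proteins used to look for vaccine candidates and protein-protein interactions. In that setting the biotin tag would allow capture of the protein on streptavidin surfaces.
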