Features (pLannotate 1.2.2; 18 found; start..end, strand, type, name):
    154..533     +  enhancer       CMV enhancer: human cytomegalovirus immediate early enhancer
    535..734     +  promoter       CMV promoter: human cytomegalovirus (CMV) immediate early promoter
    802..840     +  misc_feature   Ad SA (fragment): adenovirus major late transcript splice acceptor (Friedrich and Soriano, 1991)
    873..1082    -  CDS            PTP (fragment): TERM_ADE02 - Experimental evidence at protein level: Swiss-Prot protein existence level 1. Protein covalently bound to the viral DNA that acts as a primer for viral genomic replication by DNA strand displacement. Assembles on the viral origin of replication in an initiation complex with viral polymerase, DBP, host NFIA and host POU2F1/OCT1. During initiation, the polymerase covalently couples the first dCTP with Ser- 580 of pTP. The terminal protein stimulates the template activity over 20 fold compared to protein-free templates. Neo-synthesized viral genomes are linked to two preterminal prot
   1113..1202    +  intron         chimeric intron (fragment): chimera between introns from adenovirus and immunoglobulin heavy chain genes
   1221..1267    +  CDS            IgH signal sequence (fragment): signal sequence from the mouse immunoglobulin heavy chain variable region
   4338..4898    +  CDS            Cd4 (fragment): CD4_RAT - Experimental evidence at protein level: Swiss-Prot protein existence level 1. Integral membrane glycoprotein that plays an essential role in the immune response and serves multiple functions in responses against both external and internal offenses. In T-cells, functions primarily as a coreceptor for MHC class II molecule:peptide complex. The antigens presented by class II peptides are derived from extracellular proteins while class I peptides are derived from cytosolic proteins. Interacts simultaneously with the T-cell receptor (TCR) and the MHC class II presented by antigen presenti
   5004..5059    +  polyA_signal   β-globin poly(A) signal: rabbit β-globin polyadenylation signal (Gil and Proudfoot, 1987)
   5573..7254    -  rep_origin     oriP (fragment): Epstein-Barr virus oriP replication origin (Yates et al., 2000)
   7381..7485    +  promoter       AmpR promoter: bla
   7486..8346    +  CDS            AmpR: β-lactamase; bla; confers resistance to ampicillin, carbenicillin, and related antibiotics
   8517..9105    +  rep_origin     ori: high-copy-number ColE1/pMB1/pBR322/pUC origin of replication
   9288..9380    +  CDS            lacI (fragment): lac repressor; lacI; The lac repressor binds to the lac operator to inhibit transcription in E. coli. This inhibition can be relieved by adding lactose or isopropyl-β-D-thiogalactopyranoside (IPTG).
   9393..9414    +  protein_bind   CAP binding site: CAP binding activates transcription in the presence of cAMP. E. coli catabolite activator protein
   9429..9459    +  promoter       lac promoter: promoter for the E. coli lac operon
   9467..9483    +  protein_bind   lac operator: The lac repressor binds to the lac operator to inhibit transcription in E. coli. This inhibition can be relieved by adding lactose or isopropyl-β-D-thiogalactopyranoside (IPTG). lac repressor encoded by lacI
   9553..9569    +  promoter       tet promoter (fragment): E. coli promoter for tetracycline efflux protein gene
   9579..9604    -  CDS            bla(M) (fragment): β-lactamase lacking the signal sequence; bla(M); allows cytosolic expression of β-lactamase
>Addgene plasmid #68507 | MSP3.3-bio | depositor full sequence | sequence record 120608 | Full Sequence
AGATCTATACATTGAATCAATATTGGCAATTAGCCATATTAGTCATTGGTTATATAGCATAAATCAATAT
TGGCTATTGGCCATTGCATACGTTGTATCTATATCATAATATGTACATTTATATTGGCTCATGTCCAATA
TGACCGCCATGTTGACATTGATTATTGACTAGTTATTAATAGTAATCAATTACGGGGTCATTAGTTCATA
GCCCATATATGGAGTTCCGCGTTACATAACTTACGGTAAATGGCCCGCCTGGCTGACCGCCCAACGACCC
CCGCCCATTGACGTCAATAATGACGTATGTTCCCATAGTAACGCCAATAGGGACTTTCCATTGACGTCAA
TGGGTGGAGTATTTACGGTAAACTGCCCACTTGGCAGTACATCAAGTGTATCATATGCCAAGTCCGCCCC
CTATTGACGTCAATGACGGTAAATGGCCCGCCTGGCATTATGCCCAGTACATGACCTTACGGGACTTTCC
TACTTGGCAGTACATCTACGTATTAGTCATCGCTATTACCATGGTGATGCGGTTTTGGCAGTACACCAAT
GGGCGTGGATAGCGGTTTGACTCACGGGGATTTCCAAGTCTCCACCCCATTGACGTCAATGGGAGTTTGT
TTTGGCACCAAAATCAACGGGACTTTCCAAAATGTCGTAATAACCCCGCCCCGTTGACGCAAATGGGCGG
TAGGCGTGTACGGTGGGAGGTCTATATAAGCAGAGCTCGTTTAGTGAACCGTCAGATCCTCACTCTCTTC
CGCATCGCTGTCTGCGAGGGCCAGCTGTTGGGCTCGCGGTTGAGGACAAACTCTTCGCGGTCTTTCCAGT
ACTCTTGGATCGGAAACCCGTCGGCCTCCGAACGGTACTCCGCCACCGAGGGACCTGAGCGAGTCCGCAT
CGACCGGATCGGAAAACCTCTCGAGAAAGGCGTCTAACCAGTCACAGTCGCAAGGTAGGCTGAGCACCGT
GGCGGGCGGCAGCGGGTGGCGGTCGGGGTTGTTTCTGGCGGAGGTGCTGCTGATGATGTAATTAAAGTAG
GCGGTCTTGAGACGGCGGATGGTCGAGGTGAGGTGTGGCAGGCTTGAGATCCAGCTGTTGGGGTGAGTAC
TCCCTCTCAAAAGCGGGCATTACTTCTGCGCTAAGATTGTCAGTTTCCAAAAACGAGGAGGATTTGATAT
TCACCTGGCCCGATCTGGCCATACACTTGAGTGACAATGACATCCACTTTGCCTTTCTCTCCACAGGTGT
CCACTCCCAGGTCCAAGTTTGCCACCATGGAGTTTCAGACCCAGGTACTCATGTCCCTGCTGCTCTGCAT
GTCTGGTGCGGCCGCCGATAATGTGGCTACCAGAGGCGAGATCGTGAACCTGAAGAACCCCAACCTGCGG
AACGGCTGGTCCATGAAGAATCTGGCCGCCCAGAACGAAGAGAACATCGTGCACAGCGACGGCAGCGACG
ACGTGACCGACAAAGAAGAGGACGGCGAGGTGCTGGAAGGCCAGAAGGGCAGCCCTAAGAAGTCCGCCGA
GCAGAAGGTGCACGCCCAGGAAGAAGTGAACAAAGAGAGCCTGAAGTCCAAGGCCCAGAATGCCAAGGCC
GAGGCCGAGAAGGCCGCCAAAGCTGCCGAGAGCGCCAAAGAGAATACCCTGGACGCCCTGGAAAAAGTGA
ATGTGCCCACCGAGCTGAACAACGAGAAGAACTTCGCCGAGTCCGCCGCCACAGAGGCCAAGAAGCAGGA
AAAGATCAGCACCGAGGCCGCCGAGGAAGTGAAAGAAATCGAGGTGGACGGCCAGCTGGAAAAGCTGAAG
AATGAGGAAGAGAAAACCGCCAAGAAGGCCCGGAAACAGGAAATCAAGACCGAGATTGCCGAGCAGGCTG
CCAAGGCTCAGGCAGCCAAGACAGAGGCCGAAACAGCCCAGAAGGATGCCACCACCGCCAAGGATGAGGC
CATCAAAGAGACAGGCAAGCCCAAGAGCCAGAACACCGCTAAGGCCGTGACCATGGCCACCGAAGAGGAA
AAAAAGACCAAGGACGAAGCCCAGACCGCCAGCGAGAAAGCCGGCAAGACAGCCGAAGAGGCTCAGAAAG
AAGTGGGCAAAGAAACCGCCGACGACGACAAAGAGGTGTCACAGCTGGAAGAAGAAATCAAAGAGCTGGA
ACGGATCCTGAAGATTGTGAAGGACCTGGCCAGCGAGGCCAGCAGCGCCAGCGATAATGCCAAGAAAGCC
AAGCTGAAAACCCAGATCGCCGCCGAAGTCGTGAAAGCCGAAAAGGCCAGGATCGAGGCTGAGGAAGCCG
AGAAAGAAGCCGGCGAAGCCAAGACCAAAACCGAGGCCACAGAGAAAGAGGTGCTGAAGATCAGCGACGA
GAGCAAGGCCGCTAAAGTGAAGAAAGCCGTGGAAAAAGCCAAAGAAGCTGAGAAGCAGGCCAAGTCTGAG
GCTGAAAAGGCTAAGGGCATGGCCGACGATGCCGGCGGAAAGGGCACCACCAACCTGGAAGATGTGCTGA
CCAAGCTGAGCGAAGTGCTGACCTCCGTGAAGTCCCTGGCCTCCAATGCCGAGGTGGCCAGCAAGAACGC
CAAAAAAGAGATGACCAAGGCACAGATTGCCGCTGAAGTGGCCAAGGCTGAGAAAGCAAAGATCGAGGCA
GAGAACGCTAAACTGCTGGCCGACACCGCCAGCAAGGCAGCCGAGAATATCGCCAAGTCCAGCAAAGCCG
CCAAGATCGCCAACAACGTGGCCACCATTGCCGCCGAGAAAAGCAAGGTGGCAACAGAGGCTGCCGACGA
GGCCGCAAAAGCCCTGGACGAGACAGAGAACCCCGAGTCTAAGATCGCCGAAGTGACAGAGAAGGCCACA
AAGGCTGTGAACGCCGCAGAGGAAGCTAAGAAAGAGAAGGCTAAAGCCGAAGTGGCCGTGGAAGTGGCCC
ACGCAGAAGTGGCTAAAGAGAAAGCACAGGAAGCAAAAGAAGCAGCCAAACAGGTGGCCGACAAGAGCAA
ACTGGAAAAGGCAATCCAGGCCGCTGACAAGGCCTCCGAGAAAGCTAACGAGGCCTCCAAGCTGGCCGAA
GAAGCCCTGAGCAATCTGGAATCTCTGGAAAAAGAAACCGGGGAGATCGTGGAAAAAGTGAACGCCATCG
AGCAGAAAGTGCAGACCGCCAAGAACGCCGCCATCGAGGCCCACAAAGAGAAAACAAAGGCCGAGATCGC
TGTGGAAGTGGCTAAGGCCGAGGAAGCCAAAAAAGAGGCCGACAACGCCAAGGTGGCCGCAGAGAAGGCA
AAAGAGACAGCCGAGAAGATTGCTAAGACCTCCAAGAGCACAGAGAAGATCACAGAGGAAGTGCGCAAGG
CCACCGAGTTCGCCAAAACAGCCGGCGACGAGACAACCCTGGCCGCCACAAAAGCCGAATCCGAGATCCC
CAGCGAGGAAAAGAACCAGAAAGAACTGCTGGACAGCATCAAGCAGAAGGCAGAGAGCGCCTTCCAGGCC
AGCCAGGAAGCCATCAAGGCCAAGACCGAAGCAGAGAATTTCCTGGAAATCGCTAAAGAAGTGCCCAAAG
CCGAGGCTGCCAAAGAAGAAGCCCAGAAAGCCGCTACAGCCGCAGAAGAGGCAAAGACAGAAGTGCTGAA
AATCGCTGAGGAAGTGAACAAGGCCGACGCCAGCGAGAGCGAGAAGAAGAAGATCGAGACTGCCGCCAAT
GAGGCCGCTGGCGAGGCAGAAAAAGCTGCCACCTTTGCCAAAGAGGCAGCTGACGCCGCTAAGGACACCA
ACAAAGCCGTGACACTGGCCGTGGCCAAAGAAAAGGTGGAAAAGGCCCTGAAGGCTGCTAAAGAGGCCAA
AAAGGCCAACGAAAAAGCCTCCTACGCCCTGATCCGGACCAAGAAACAGTATGCCCTGGAACCACTGGAA
ATCACCTCCGAGGCCGGCTACAACATTGCCGAAAAAGAGGAACAAGTGAAAGAGGAAATCGAGGAACAGG
ACGACAAGGCCAGCGAGGAAGAGGAAGAGGACACCCAGCAGATCGACCAGACACAGATCGATGAGGTGGA
CATCAGCGTGGACAACGAGGAAGAAGAGGAAGGGGCCGCTGAGGAACAGATCGAGGGCGAGAAGGACACC
CCCACCAAAGAAGCCAAAGAGGAACAGACCTCCGGCGAGAAGATCCTGGATGACAAAGAAGCCCACAAGA
CCCTGGCCGAGAAGTTCAAGGACAGCAACACCGCCAAAACCGGCGGAGTGGAATTCCTGGAAACCCTGAT
CTCCGACGTGGGCGAGGACACACTGAAAAACCTGCAGCAGGACCTGCACCAGTACTTCAAGGGCAAAGGC
GCGCCGTCGACCTCCATCACGGCCTATAAGAGTGAGGGGGAGTCAGCGGAGTTCTCCTTCCCACTCAACC
TTGGAGAGGAAAGCCTGCAGGGAGAGTTGAGATGGAAGGCAGAGAAGGCTCCTTCTTCCCAGTCCTGGAT
CACCTTCTCCCTAAAGAACCAAAAGGTGTCTGTGCAGAAGTCTACTAGCAACCCCAAGTTCCAGCTGTCC
GAAACGCTCCCACTCACCCTTCAGATACCCCAGGTCTCCCTTCAGTTTGCTGGTTCTGGCAACCTGACCC
TGACTCTGGACAGAGGGATACTGTATCAGGAAGTGAACCTGGTGGTGATGAAAGTGACTCAGCCCGACAG
CAACACTTTGACCTGTGAGGTGATGGGACCCACCTCACCCAAGATGAGACTGATCTTGAAGCAGGAGAAT
CAGGAGGCCAGGGTCTCCAGGCAGGAGAAAGTGATTCAAGTGCAGGCCCCTGAAGCAGGGGTGTGGCAAT
GTCTACTGAGTGAAGGTGAAGAGGTCAAGATGGACTCCAAGATCCAGGTTTTATCCAAAGGGTTGAATTC
CGGATCACTGCATCATATTCTGGATGCACAGAAAATGGTGTGGAATCATCGTTAAGTCTAGACACGTGAT
TAATTAAGGATCCCCCGACCTCGACCTCTGGCTAATAAAGGAAATTTATTTTCATTGCAATAGTGTGTTG
GAATTTTTTGTGTCTCTCACTCGGAAGGACATATGGGAGGGCAAATCATTTGGTCGAGATCCCTCGGAGA
TCTCTAGCTAGAGGATCGATCCCCGCCCCGGACGAACTAAACCTGACTACGACATCTCTGCCCCTTCTTC
GCGGGGCAGTGCATGTAATCCCTTCAGTTGGTTGGTACAACTTGCCAACTGGGCCCTGTTCCACATGTGA
CACGGGGGGGGACCAAACACAAAGGGGTTCTCTGACTGTAGTTGACATCCTTATAAATGGATGTGCACAT
TTGCCAACACTGAGTGGCTTTCATCCTGGAGCAGACTTTGCAGTCTGTGGACTGCAACACAACATTGCCT
TTATGTGTAACTCTTGGCTGAAGCTCTTACACCAATGCTGGGGGACATGTACCTCCCAGGGGCCCAGGAA
GACTACGGGAGGCTACACCAACGTCAATCAGAGGGGCCTGTGTAGCTACCGATAAGCGGACCCTCAAGAG
GGCATTAGCAATAGTGTTTATAAGGCCCCCTTGTTAACCCTAAACGGGTAGCATATGCTTCCCGGGTAGT
AGTATATACTATCCAGACTAACCCTAATTCAATAGCATATGTTACCCAACGGGAAGCATATGCTATCGAA
TTAGGGTTAGTAAAAGGGTCCTAAGGAACAGCGATATCTCCCACCCCATGAGCTGTCACGGTTTTATTTA
CATGGGGTCAGGATTCCACGAGGGTAGTGAACCATTTTAGTCACAAGGGCAGTGGCTGAAGATCAAGGAG
CGGGCAGTGAACTCTCCTGAATCTTCGCCTGCTTCTTCATTCTCCTTCGTTTAGCTAATAGAATAACTGC
TGAGTTGTGAACAGTAAGGTGTATGTGAGGTGCTCGAAAACAAGGTTTCAGGTGACGCCCCCAGAATAAA
ATTTGGACGGGGGGTTCAGTGGTGGCATTGTGCTATGACACCAATATAACCCTCACAAACCCCTTGGGCA
ATAAATACTAGTGTAGGAATGAAACATTCTGAATATCTTTAACAATAGAAATCCATGGGGTGGGGACAAG
CCGTAAAGACTGGATGTCCATCTCACACGAATTTATGGCTATGGGCAACACATAATCCTAGTGCAATATG
ATACTGGGGTTATTAAGATGTGTCCCAGGCAGGGACCAAGACAGGTGAACCATGTTGTTACACTCTATTT
GTAACAAGGGGAAAGAGAGTGGACGCCGACAGCAGCGGACTCCACTGGTTGTCTCTAACACCCCCGAAAA
TTAAACGGGGCTCCACGCCAATGGGGCCCATAAACAAAGACAAGTGGCCACTCTTTTTTTTGAAATTGTG
GAGTGGGGGCACGCGTCAGCCCCCACACGCCGCCCTGCGGTTTTGGACTGTAAAATAAGGGTGTAATAAC
TTGGCTGATTGTAACCCCGCTAACCACTGCGGTCAAACCACTTGCCCACAAAACCACTAATGGCACCCCG
GGGAATACCTGCATAAGTAGGTGGGCGGGCCAAGATAGGGGCGCGATTGCTGCGATCTGGAGGACAAATT
ACACACACTTGCGCCTGAGCGCCAAGCACAGGGTTGTTGGTCCTCATATTCACGAGGTCGCTGAGAGCAC
GGTGGGCTAATGTTGCCATGGGTAGCATATACTACCCAAATATCTGGATAGCATATGCTATCCTAATCTA
TATCTGGGTAGCATAGGCTATCCTAATCTATATCTGGGTAGCATATGCTATCCTAATCTATATCTGGGTA
GTATATGCTATCCTAATTTATATCTGGGTAGCATAGGCTATCCTAATCTATATCTGGGTAGCATATGCTA
TCCTAATCTATATCTGGGTAGTATATGCTATCCTAATCTGTATCCGGGTAGCATATGCTATCCTAATAGA
GATTAGGGTAGTATATGCTATCCTAATTTATATCTGGGTAGCATATACTACCCAAATATCTGGATAGCAT
ATGCTATCCTAATCTATATCTGGGTAGCATATGCTATCCTAATCTATATCTGGGTAGCATAGGCTATCCT
AATCTATATCTGGGTAGCATATGCTATCCTAATCTATATCTGGGTAGTATATGCTATCCTAATTTATATC
TGGGTAGCATAGGCTATCCTAATCTATATCTGGGTAGCATATGCTATCCTAATCTATATCTGGGTAGTAT
ATGCTATCCTAATCTGTATCCGGGTAGCATATGCTATCCTCATGATAAGCTGTCAAACATGAGAATTTTC
TTGAAGACGAAAGGGCCTCGTGATACGCCTATTTTTATAGGTTAATGTCATGATAATAATGGTTTCTTAG
ACGTCAGGTGGCACTTTTCGGGGAAATGTGCGCGGAACCCCTATTTGTTTATTTTTCTAAATACATTCAA
ATATGTATCCGCTCATGAGACAATAACCCTGATAAATGCTTCAATAATATTGAAAAAGGAAGAGTATGAG
TATTCAACATTTCCGTGTCGCCCTTATTCCCTTTTTTGCGGCATTTTGCCTTCCTGTTTTTGCTCACCCA
GAAACGCTGGTGAAAGTAAAAGATGCTGAAGATCAGTTGGGTGCACGAGTGGGTTACATCGAACTGGATC
TCAACAGCGGTAAGATCCTTGAGAGTTTTCGCCCCGAAGAACGTTTTCCAATGATGAGCACTTTTAAAGT
TCTGCTATGTGGCGCGGTATTATCCCGTGTTGACGCCGGGCAAGAGCAACTCGGTCGCCGCATACACTAT
TCTCAGAATGACTTGGTTGAGTACTCACCAGTCACAGAAAAGCATCTTACGGATGGCATGACAGTAAGAG
AATTATGCAGTGCTGCCATAACCATGAGTGATAACACTGCGGCCAACTTACTTCTGACAACGATCGGAGG
ACCGAAGGAGCTAACCGCTTTTTTGCACAACATGGGGGATCATGTAACTCGCCTTGATCGTTGGGAACCG
GAGCTGAATGAAGCCATACCAAACGACGAGCGTGACACCACGATGCCTGCAGCAATGGCAACAACGTTGC
GCAAACTATTAACTGGCGAACTACTTACTCTAGCTTCCCGGCAACAATTAATAGACTGGATGGAGGCGGA
TAAAGTTGCAGGACCACTTCTGCGCTCGGCCCTTCCGGCTGGCTGGTTTATTGCTGATAAATCTGGAGCC
GGTGAGCGTGGGTCTCGCGGTATCATTGCAGCACTGGGGCCAGATGGTAAGCCCTCCCGTATCGTAGTTA
TCTACACGACGGGGAGTCAGGCAACTATGGATGAACGAAATAGACAGATCGCTGAGATAGGTGCCTCACT
GATTAAGCATTGGTAACTGTCAGACCAAGTTTACTCATATATACTTTAGATTGATTTAAAACTTCATTTT
TAATTTAAAAGGATCTAGGTGAAGATCCTTTTTGATAATCTCATGACCAAAATCCCTTAACGTGAGTTTT
CGTTCCACTGAGCGTCAGACCCCGTAGAAAAGATCAAAGGATCTTCTTGAGATCCTTTTTTTCTGCGCGT
AATCTGCTGCTTGCAAACAAAAAAACCACCGCTACCAGCGGTGGTTTGTTTGCCGGATCAAGAGCTACCA
ACTCTTTTTCCGAAGGTAACTGGCTTCAGCAGAGCGCAGATACCAAATACTGTTCTTCTAGTGTAGCCGT
AGTTAGGCCACCACTTCAAGAACTCTGTAGCACCGCCTACATACCTCGCTCTGCTAATCCTGTTACCAGT
GGCTGCTGCCAGTGGCGATAAGTCGTGTCTTACCGGGTTGGACTCAAGACGATAGTTACCGGATAAGGCG
CAGCGGTCGGGCTGAACGGGGGGTTCGTGCACACAGCCCAGCTTGGAGCGAACGACCTACACCGAACTGA
GATACCTACAGCGTGAGCTATGAGAAAGCGCCACGCTTCCCGAAGGGAGAAAGGCGGACAGGTATCCGGT
AAGCGGCAGGGTCGGAACAGGAGAGCGCACGAGGGAGCTTCCAGGGGGAAACGCCTGGTATCTTTATAGT
CCTGTCGGGTTTCGCCACCTCTGACTTGAGCGTCGATTTTTGTGATGCTCGTCAGGGGGGCGGAGCCTAT
GGAAAAACGCCAGCAACGCGGCCTTTTTACGGTTCCTGGCCTTTTGCTGGCCTTTTGCTCACATGTTCTT
TCCTGCGTTATCCCCTGATTCTGTGGATAACCGTATTACCGCCTTTGAGTGAGCTGATACCGCTCGCCGC
AGCCGAACGACCGAGCGCAGCGAGTCAGTGAGCGAGGAAGCGGAAGAGCGCCCAATACGCAAACCGCCTC
TCCCCGCGCGTTGGCCGATTCATTAATGCAGCTGGCACGACAGGTTTCCCGACTGGAAAGCGGGCAGTGA
GCGCAACGCAATTAATGTGAGTTAGCTCACTCATTAGGCACCCCAGGCTTTACACTTTATGCTTCCGGCT
CGTATGTTGTGTGGAATTGTGAGCGGATAACAATTTCACACAGGAAACAGCTATGACCATGATTACGCCA
AGCTCTAGCTAGAGGTCGACCAATTCTCATGTTTGACAGCTTATCATCGCAGATCCGGGCAACGTTGTTG
CCATTGCTGCAGGCGCAGAACTGGTAGGTATGGA
