>Addgene plasmid #68507 | MSP3.3-bio | depositor partial sequence | sequence record 120609 | MSP3.3 from Not1 to Asc1 restriction sites
GCGGCCGCCGATAATGTGGCTACCAGAGGCGAGATCGTGAACCTGAAGAACCCCAACCTGCGGAACGGCT
GGTCCATGAAGAATCTGGCCGCCCAGAACGAAGAGAACATCGTGCACAGCGACGGCAGCGACGACGTGAC
CGACAAAGAAGAGGACGGCGAGGTGCTGGAAGGCCAGAAGGGCAGCCCTAAGAAGTCCGCCGAGCAGAAG
GTGCACGCCCAGGAAGAAGTGAACAAAGAGAGCCTGAAGTCCAAGGCCCAGAATGCCAAGGCCGAGGCCG
AGAAGGCCGCCAAAGCTGCCGAGAGCGCCAAAGAGAATACCCTGGACGCCCTGGAAAAAGTGAATGTGCC
CACCGAGCTGAACAACGAGAAGAACTTCGCCGAGTCCGCCGCCACAGAGGCCAAGAAGCAGGAAAAGATC
AGCACCGAGGCCGCCGAGGAAGTGAAAGAAATCGAGGTGGACGGCCAGCTGGAAAAGCTGAAGAATGAGG
AAGAGAAAACCGCCAAGAAGGCCCGGAAACAGGAAATCAAGACCGAGATTGCCGAGCAGGCTGCCAAGGC
TCAGGCAGCCAAGACAGAGGCCGAAACAGCCCAGAAGGATGCCACCACCGCCAAGGATGAGGCCATCAAA
GAGACAGGCAAGCCCAAGAGCCAGAACACCGCTAAGGCCGTGACCATGGCCACCGAAGAGGAAAAAAAGA
CCAAGGACGAAGCCCAGACCGCCAGCGAGAAAGCCGGCAAGACAGCCGAAGAGGCTCAGAAAGAAGTGGG
CAAAGAAACCGCCGACGACGACAAAGAGGTGTCACAGCTGGAAGAAGAAATCAAAGAGCTGGAACGGATC
CTGAAGATTGTGAAGGACCTGGCCAGCGAGGCCAGCAGCGCCAGCGATAATGCCAAGAAAGCCAAGCTGA
AAACCCAGATCGCCGCCGAAGTCGTGAAAGCCGAAAAGGCCAGGATCGAGGCTGAGGAAGCCGAGAAAGA
AGCCGGCGAAGCCAAGACCAAAACCGAGGCCACAGAGAAAGAGGTGCTGAAGATCAGCGACGAGAGCAAG
GCCGCTAAAGTGAAGAAAGCCGTGGAAAAAGCCAAAGAAGCTGAGAAGCAGGCCAAGTCTGAGGCTGAAA
AGGCTAAGGGCATGGCCGACGATGCCGGCGGAAAGGGCACCACCAACCTGGAAGATGTGCTGACCAAGCT
GAGCGAAGTGCTGACCTCCGTGAAGTCCCTGGCCTCCAATGCCGAGGTGGCCAGCAAGAACGCCAAAAAA
GAGATGACCAAGGCACAGATTGCCGCTGAAGTGGCCAAGGCTGAGAAAGCAAAGATCGAGGCAGAGAACG
CTAAACTGCTGGCCGACACCGCCAGCAAGGCAGCCGAGAATATCGCCAAGTCCAGCAAAGCCGCCAAGAT
CGCCAACAACGTGGCCACCATTGCCGCCGAGAAAAGCAAGGTGGCAACAGAGGCTGCCGACGAGGCCGCA
AAAGCCCTGGACGAGACAGAGAACCCCGAGTCTAAGATCGCCGAAGTGACAGAGAAGGCCACAAAGGCTG
TGAACGCCGCAGAGGAAGCTAAGAAAGAGAAGGCTAAAGCCGAAGTGGCCGTGGAAGTGGCCCACGCAGA
AGTGGCTAAAGAGAAAGCACAGGAAGCAAAAGAAGCAGCCAAACAGGTGGCCGACAAGAGCAAACTGGAA
AAGGCAATCCAGGCCGCTGACAAGGCCTCCGAGAAAGCTAACGAGGCCTCCAAGCTGGCCGAAGAAGCCC
TGAGCAATCTGGAATCTCTGGAAAAAGAAACCGGGGAGATCGTGGAAAAAGTGAACGCCATCGAGCAGAA
AGTGCAGACCGCCAAGAACGCCGCCATCGAGGCCCACAAAGAGAAAACAAAGGCCGAGATCGCTGTGGAA
GTGGCTAAGGCCGAGGAAGCCAAAAAAGAGGCCGACAACGCCAAGGTGGCCGCAGAGAAGGCAAAAGAGA
CAGCCGAGAAGATTGCTAAGACCTCCAAGAGCACAGAGAAGATCACAGAGGAAGTGCGCAAGGCCACCGA
GTTCGCCAAAACAGCCGGCGACGAGACAACCCTGGCCGCCACAAAAGCCGAATCCGAGATCCCCAGCGAG
GAAAAGAACCAGAAAGAACTGCTGGACAGCATCAAGCAGAAGGCAGAGAGCGCCTTCCAGGCCAGCCAGG
AAGCCATCAAGGCCAAGACCGAAGCAGAGAATTTCCTGGAAATCGCTAAAGAAGTGCCCAAAGCCGAGGC
TGCCAAAGAAGAAGCCCAGAAAGCCGCTACAGCCGCAGAAGAGGCAAAGACAGAAGTGCTGAAAATCGCT
GAGGAAGTGAACAAGGCCGACGCCAGCGAGAGCGAGAAGAAGAAGATCGAGACTGCCGCCAATGAGGCCG
CTGGCGAGGCAGAAAAAGCTGCCACCTTTGCCAAAGAGGCAGCTGACGCCGCTAAGGACACCAACAAAGC
CGTGACACTGGCCGTGGCCAAAGAAAAGGTGGAAAAGGCCCTGAAGGCTGCTAAAGAGGCCAAAAAGGCC
AACGAAAAAGCCTCCTACGCCCTGATCCGGACCAAGAAACAGTATGCCCTGGAACCACTGGAAATCACCT
CCGAGGCCGGCTACAACATTGCCGAAAAAGAGGAACAAGTGAAAGAGGAAATCGAGGAACAGGACGACAA
GGCCAGCGAGGAAGAGGAAGAGGACACCCAGCAGATCGACCAGACACAGATCGATGAGGTGGACATCAGC
GTGGACAACGAGGAAGAAGAGGAAGGGGCCGCTGAGGAACAGATCGAGGGCGAGAAGGACACCCCCACCA
AAGAAGCCAAAGAGGAACAGACCTCCGGCGAGAAGATCCTGGATGACAAAGAAGCCCACAAGACCCTGGC
CGAGAAGTTCAAGGACAGCAACACCGCCAAAACCGGCGGAGTGGAATTCCTGGAAACCCTGATCTCCGAC
GTGGGCGAGGACACACTGAAAAACCTGCAGCAGGACCTGCACCAGTACTTCAAGGGCAAAGGCGCGCC
