>Addgene plasmid #68507 | MSP3.3-bio | addgene partial sequence | sequence record 124190 | pMT2-F 5'-TTGCCTTTCTCTCCACAGGT-3'
TGGAGTTTCAGACCCAGGTACTCATGTCCCTGCTGCTCTGCATGTCTGGTGCGGCCGCCGATAATGTGGC
TACCAGAGGCGAGATCGTGAACCTGAAGAACCCCAACCTGCGGAACGGCTGGTCCATGAAGAATCTGGCC
GCCCAGAACGAAGAGAACATCGTGCACAGCGACGGCAGCGACGACGTGACCGACAAAGAAGAGGACGGCG
AGGTGCTGGAAGGCCAGAAGGGCAGCCCTAAGAAGTCCGCCGAGCAGAAGGTGCACGCCCAGGAAGAAGT
GAACAAAGAGAGCCTGAAGTCCAAGGCCCAGAATGCCAAGGCCGAGGCCGAGAAGGCCGCCAAAGCTGCC
GAGAGCGCCAAAGAGAATACCCTGGACGCCCTGGAAAAAGTGAATGTGCCCACCGAGCTGAACAACGAGA
AGAACTTCGCCGAGTCCGCCGCCACAGAGGCCAAGAAGCAGGAAAAGATCAGCACCGAGGCCGCCGAGGA
AGTGAAAGAAATCGAGGTGGACGGCCAGCTGGAAAAGCTGAAGAATGAGGAAGAGAAAACCGCCAAGAAG
GCCCGGAAACAGGAAATCAAGACCGAGATTGCCGAGCAGGCTGCCAAGGCTCAGGCAGCCAAGACAGAGG
CCGAAACAGCCCAGAAGGATGCCACCACCGCCAAGGATGAGGCCATCAAAGAGACAGGCAAGCCCAAGAG
CCAGAACACCGCTAAGGCCGTGACCATGGCCACCGAAGAGGAAAAAAAGACCAAGGACGAAGCCCAGACC
GCCAGCGAGAAAGCCGGCAAGACAGCCGAAGAGGCTCAGAAAGAAGTGGGCAAAGAAACCGCCGACGACG
ACAAAGAGGTGTCACAGCTGGAAGAAGAAATCAAAGAGCTGGAACGGATCCTGAAGATTGTGAAGGACCT
GGCCAGCGAGGCCAGCAGCGCCAGCGATAATGCCAAGAAAGCCAAGCTGAAAACCCAGATCGCCGCCGAA
GTCGTGAAAGCCGAAAAGGCCAGGATCGAGGCTGAGGAAGCCGAGAAAG
