>Addgene plasmid #68507 | MSP3.3-bio | addgene partial sequence | sequence record 124191 | rb_glob_PA_term-R 5'-CCCATATGTCCTTCCGAGTG-3'
CACACTATTGCAATGAAAATAAATTTCCTTTATTAGCCAGAGGTCGAGGTCGGGGGATCCTTAATTAATC
ACGTGTCTAGACTTAACGATGATTCCACACCATTTTCTGTGCATCCAGAATATGATGCAGTGATCCGGAA
TTCAACCCTTTGGATAAAACCTGGATCTTGGAGTCCATCTTGACCTCTTCACCTTCACTCAGTAGACATT
GCCACACCCCTGCTTCAGGGGCCTGCACTTGAATCACTTTCTCCTGCCTGGAGACCCTGGCCTCCTGATT
CTCCTGCTTCAAGATCAGTCTCATCTTGGGTGAGGTGGGTCCCATCACCTCACAGGTCAAAGTGTTGCTG
TCGGGCTGAGTCACTTTCATCACCACCAGGTTCACTTCCTGATACAGTATCCCTCTGTCCAGAGTCAGGG
TCAGGTTGCCAGAACCAGCAAACTGAAGGGAGACCTGGGGTATCTGAAGGGTGAGTGGGAGCGTTTCGGA
CAGCTGGAACTTGGGGTTGCTAGTAGACTTCTGCACAGACACCTTTTGGTTCTTTAGGGAGAAGGTGATC
CAGGACTGGGAAGAAGGAGCCTTCTCTGCCTTCCATCTCAACTCTCCCTGCAGGCTTTCCTCTCCAAGGT
TGAGTGGGAAGGAGAACTCCGCTGACTCCCCCTCACTCTTATAGGCCGTGATGGAGGTCGACGGCGCGCC
TTTGCCCTTGAAGTACTGGTGCAGGTCCTGCTGCAGGTTTTTCAGTGTGTCCTCGCCCACGTCGGAGATC
AGGGTTTCCAGGAATTCCACTCCGCCGGTTTTGGCGGTGTTGCTGTCCTTGAACTTCTCGGCCAGGGTCT
TGTGGGCTTCTTTGTCATCCAGGATCTTCTCGCCGGAGGTCTGTTCCTCTTTGGCTTCTTTGGTGGGGGT
GTCCTTCTCGCCCTCGATCTGTTCCTCAGCGGCCCCTTCCTCTTCTTCCTCGTTGTCCACGCTGATGTCC
ACCTCATCGATCTGTGTCTGGTCGATCTGCTGGGTGTCCTCTTCCTCTTCCTCGCTGGCCTTGTCGTCCT
GTTCCTCGATTTCCTCTTTCACTTGTTCCTCTTTTTCGGCAATGTTGTAGCCGGCCTCGGAGGTGATTTC
CAGTGGTTCCAGGGCATACTGTTTCTTGGTCCGGATCA
